>Addgene plasmid #115856 | pAPM-D4 miR30-AGO3 ts1 | addgene full sequence | sequence record 232744 | Addgene NGS Result
AATCTGCTTAGGGTTAGGCGTTTTGCGCTGCTTCGCGATGTACGGGCCAGATATACGCGCTGTGGAATGT
GTGTCAGTTAGGGTGTGGAAAGTCCCCAGGCTCCCCAGCAGGCAGAAGTATGCAAAGCATGCATCTCAAT
TAGTCAGCAACCAGGTGTGGAAAGTCCCCAGGCTCCCCAGCAGGCAGAAGTATGCAAAGCATGCATCTCA
ATTAGTCAGCAACCATAGTCCCGCCCCTAACTCCGCCCATCCCGCCCCTAACTCCGCCCAGTTCCGCCCA
TTCTCCGCCCCATGGCTGACTAATTTTTTTTATTTATGCAGAGGCCGAGGCCGCCTCTGCCTCTGAGCTA
TTCCAGAAGTAGTGAGGAGGCTTTTTTGGAGGCCTAGGCTTTTGCAAAAAGCTCGCGTTGACATTGATTA
TTGACTAGTTATTAATAGTAATCAATTACGGGGTCATTAGTTCATAGCCCATATATGGAGTTCCGCGTTA
CATAACTTACGGTAAATGGCCCGCCTGGCTGACCGCCCAACGACCCCCGCCCATTGACGTCAATAATGAC
GTATGTTCCCATAGTAACGCCAATAGGGACTTTCCATTGACGTCAATGGGTGGAGTATTTACGGTAAACT
GCCCACTTGGCAGTACATCAAGTGTATCATATGCCAAGTACGCCCCCTATTGACGTCAATGACGGTAAAT
GGCCCGCCTGGCATTATGCCCAGTACATGACCTTATGGGACTTTCCTACTTGGCAGTACATCTACGTATT
AGTCATCGCTATTACCATGGTGATGCGGTTTTGGCAGTACATCAATGGGCGTGGATAGCGGTTTGACTCA
CGGGGATTTCCAAGTCTCCACCCCATTGACGTCAATGGGAGTTTGTTTTGGCACCAAAATCAACGGGACT
TTCCAAAATGTCGTAACAACTCCGCCCCATTGACGCAAATGGGCGGTAGGCGTGTACGGTGGGAGGTCTA
TATAAGCAGCGCGTTTTGCCTGTACTGGGTCTCTCTGGTTAGACCAGATCTGAGCCTGGGAGCTCTCTGG
CTAACTAGGGAACCCACTGCTTAAGCCTCAATAAAGCTTGCCTTGAGTGCTTCAAGTAGTGTGTGCCCGT
CTGTTGTGTGACTCTGGTAACTAGAGATCCCTCAGACCCTTTTAGTCAGTGTGGAAAATCTCTAGCAGTG
GCGCCCGAACAGGGACTTGAAAGCGAAAGGGAAACCAGAGGAGCTCTCTCGACGCAGGACTCGGCTTGCT
GAAGCGCGCACGGCAAGAGGCGAGGGGCGGCGACTGGTGAGTACGCCAAAAATTTTGACTAGCGGAGGCT
AGAAGGAGAGAGATGGGTGCGAGAGCGTCAGTATTAAGCGGGGGAGAATTAGATCGCGATGGGAAAAAAT
TCGGTTAAGGCCAGGGGGAAAGAAAAAATATAAATTAAAACATATAGTATGGGCAAGCAGGGAGCTAGAA
CGATTCGCAGTTAATCCTGGCCTGTTAGAAACATCAGAAGGCTGTAGACAAATACTGGGACAGCTACAAC
CATCCCTTCAGACAGGATCAGAAGAACTTAGATCATTATATAATACAGTAGCAACCCTCTATTGTGTGCA
TCAAAGGATAGAGATAAAAGACACCAAGGAAGCTTTAGACAAGATAGAGGAAGAGCAAAACAAAAGTAAG
ACCACCGCACAGCAAGCGGCCGGCCGCTGATCTTCAGACCTGGAGGAGGAGATATGAGGGACAATTGGAG
AAGTGAATTATATAAATATAAAGTAGTAAAAATTGAACCATTAGGAGTAGCACCCACCAAGGCAAAGAGA
AGAGTGGTGCAGAGAGAAAAAAGAGCAGTGGGAATAGGAGCTTTGTTCCTTGGGTTCTTGGGAGCAGCAG
GAAGCACTATGGGCGCAGCGTCAATGACGCTGACGGTACAGGCCAGACAATTATTGTCTGGTATAGTGCA
GCAGCAGAACAATTTGCTGAGGGCTATTGAGGCGCAACAGCATCTGTTGCAACTCACAGTCTGGGGCATC
AAGCAGCTCCAGGCAAGAATCCTGGCTGTGGAAAGATACCTAAAGGATCAACAGCTCCTGGGGATTTGGG
GTTGCTCTGGAAAACTCATTTGCACCACTGCTGTGCCTTGGAATGCTAGTTGGAGTAATAAATCTCTGGA
ACAGATTTGGAATCACACGACCTGGATGGAGTGGGACAGAGAAATTAACAATTACACAAGCTTAATACAC
TCCTTAATTGAAGAATCGCAAAACCAGCAAGAAAAGAATGAACAAGAATTATTGGAATTAGATAAATGGG
CAAGTTTGTGGAATTGGTTTAACATAACAAATTGGCTGTGGTATATAAAATTATTCATAATGATAGTAGG
AGGCTTGGTAGGTTTAAGAATAGTTTTTGCTGTACTTTCTATAGTGAATAGAGTTAGGCAGGGATATTCA
CCATTATCGTTTCAGACCCACCTCCCAACCCCGAGGGGACCCGACAGGCCCGAAGGAATAGAAGAAGAAG
GTGGAGAGAGAGACAGAGACAGATCCATTCGATTAGTGAACGGATCGGCACTGCGTGCGCCAATTCTGCA
GACAAATGGCAGTATTCATCCACAATTTTAAAAGAAAAGGGGGGATTGGGGGGTACAGTGCAGGGGAAAG
AATAGTAGACATAATAGCAACAGACATACAAACTAAAGAATTACAAAAACAAATTACAAAAATTCAAAAT
TTTCGGGTTTATTACAGGGACAGCAGAGATCCAGTTTGGTTAATTAACTGCAGCCCCGATAAAATAAAAG
ATTTTATTTAGTCTCCAGAAAAAGGGGGGAATGAAAGACCCCACCTGTAGGTTTGGCAAGCTAGCTGCAG
TAACGCCATTTTGCAAGGCATGGAAAAATACCAAACCAAGAATAGAGAAGTTCAGATCAAGGGCGGGTAC
ATGAAAATAGCTAACGTTGGGCCAAACAGGATATCTGCGGTGAGCAGTTTCGGCCCCGGCCCGGGGCCAA
GAACAGATGGTCACCGCAGTTTCGGCCCCGGCCCGAGGCCAAGAACAGATGGTCCCCAGATATGGCCCAA
CCCTCAGCAGTTTCTTAAGACCCATCAGATGTTTCCAGGCTCCCCCAAGGACCTGAAATGACCCTGCGCC
TTATTTGAATTAACCAATCAGCCTGCTTCTCGCTTCTGTTCGCGCGCTTCTGCTTCCCGAGCTCTATAAA
AGAGCTCACAACCCCTCACTCGGCGCGCCAGTCCTCCGACAGACTGAGTCGCCCGGGGGTCTAGAACGCG
TGCCGCCATGACCGAATACAAACCTACCGTGAGGCTGGCTACAAGAGATGATGTCCCAAGGGCTGTGAGA
ACACTGGCCGCCGCTTTTGCCGATTACCCTGCCACACGCCACACTGTGGACCCAGATCGGCATATCGAGA
GAGTGACTGAGCTGCAGGAACTGTTCCTGACCCGAGTGGGCCTGGACATTGGGAAGGTCTGGGTCGCAGA
CGATGGAGCAGCTGTGGCTGTCTGGACCACACCAGAGAGCGTGGAAGCCGGAGCTGTCTTTGCAGAGATC
GGCCCTAGAATGGCAGAACTGAGCGGCTCCAGGCTGGCAGCACAGCAGCAGATGGAGGGACTGCTGGCCC
CACACAGGCCTAAGGAACCAGCATGGTTCCTGGCTACCGTGGGGGTCTCTCCTGACCATCAGGGCAAAGG
ACTGGGAAGTGCTGTGGTCCTGCCAGGAGTGGAGGCTGCAGAACGAGCTGGAGTCCCTGCATTTCTGGAG
ACCTCTGCTCCACGAAACCTGCCCTTCTATGAACGGCTGGGCTTTACTGTGACCGCAGATGTGGAGGTCC
CCGAAGGACCTAGGACCTGGTGCATGACACGCAAACCCGGCGCCTGAGCGATCGCCGCGGCCGCCTTCTT
AACCCAACAGAAGGCTCGAGAAGGTATATTGCTGTTGACAGTGAGCGATACACAATGTGTTCAAGTCAAT
AGTGAAGCCACAGATGTATTGACTTGAACACATTGTGTAGTGCCTACTGCCTCGGACTTCAAGGGGCTAG
AATTCGGCAGCTGTAGATCTTAGCCACTTTTTAAAAGAAAAGGGGGGACTGGAAGGGCTAACTGCATCCG
GACTGTACTGGGTCTCTCTGGTTAGACCAGATCTGAGCCTGGGAGCTCTCTGGCTAACTAGGGAACCCAC
TGCTTAAGCCTCAATAAAGCTTGCCTTGAGTGCTTCAAGTAGTGTGTGCCCGTCTGTTGTGTGACTCTGG
TAACTAGAGATCCCTCAGACCCTTTTAGTCAGTGTGGAAAATCTCTAGCAGGGCCCGTTTCATGTGAGCA
AAAGGCCAGCAAAAGGCCAGGAACCGTAAAAAGGCCGCGTTGCTGGCGTTTTTCCATAGGCTCCGCCCCC
CTGACGAGCATCACAAAAATCGACGCTCAAGTCAGAGGTGGCGAAACCCGACAGGACTATAAAGATACCA
GGCGTTTCCCCCTGGAAGCTCCCTCGTGCGCTCTCCTGTTCCGACCCTGCCGCTTACCGGATACCTGTCC
GCCTTTCTCCCTTCGGGAAGCGTGGCGCTTTCTCATAGCTCACGCTGTAGGTATCTCAGTTCGGTGTAGG
TCGTTCGCTCCAAGCTGGGCTGTGTGCACGAACCCCCCGTTCAGCCCGACCGCTGCGCCTTATCCGGTAA
CTATCGTCTTGAGTCCAACCCGGTAAGACACGACTTATCGCCACTGGCAGCAGCCACTGGTAACAGGATT
AGCAGAGCGAGGTATGTAGGCGGTGCTACAGAGTTCTTGAAGTGGTGGCCTAACTACGGCTACACTAGAA
GAACAGTATTTGGTATCTGCGCTCTGCTGAAGCCAGTTACCTTCGGAAAAAGAGTTGGTAGCTCTTGATC
CGGCAAACAAACCACCGCTGGTAGCGGTGGTTTTTTTGTTTGCAAGCAGCAGATTACGCGCAGAAAAAAA
GGATCTCAAGAAGATCCTTTGATCTTTTCTACGGGGTCTGACGCTCAGTGGAACGAAAACTCACGTTAAG
GGATTTTGGTCATGAGATTATCAAAAAGGATCTTCACCTAGATCCTTTTAAATTAAAAATGAAGTTTTAA
ATCAATCTAAAGTATATATGAGTAAACTTGGTCTGACAGTTACCAATGCTTAATCAGTGAGGCACCTATC
TCAGCGATCTGTCTATTTCGTTCATCCATAGTTGCCTGACTCCCCGTCGTGTAGATAACTACGATACGGG
AGGGCTTACCATCTGGCCCCAGTGCTGCAATGATACCGCGAGACCCACGCTCACCGGCTCCAGATTTATC
AGCAATAAACCAGCCAGCCGGAAGGGCCGAGCGCAGAAGTGGTCCTGCAACTTTATCCGCCTCCATCCAG
TCTATTAATTGTTGCCGGGAAGCTAGAGTAAGTAGTTCGCCAGTTAATAGTTTGCGCAACGTTGTTGCCA
TTGCTACAGGCATCGTGGTGTCACGCTCGTCGTTTGGTATGGCTTCATTCAGCTCCGGTTCCCAACGATC
AAGGCGAGTTACATGATCCCCCATGTTGTGCAAAAAAGCGGTTAGCTCCTTCGGTCCTCCGATCGTTGTC
AGAAGTAAGTTGGCCGCAGTGTTATCACTCATGGTTATGGCAGCACTGCATAATTCTCTTACTGTCATGC
CATCCGTAAGATGCTTTTCTGTGACTGGTGAGTACTCAACCAAGTCATTCTGAGAATAGTGTATGCGGCG
ACCGAGTTGCTCTTGCCCGGCGTCAATACGGGATAATACCGCGCCACATAGCAGAACTTTAAAAGTGCTC
ATCATTGGAAAACGTTCTTCGGGGCGAAAACTCTCAAGGATCTTACCGCTGTTGAGATCCAGTTCGATGT
AACCCACTCGTGCACCCAACTGATCTTCAGCATCTTTTACTTTCACCAGCGTTTCTGGGTGAGCAAAAAC
AGGAAGGCAAAATGCCGCAAAAAAGGGAATAAGGGCGACACGGAAATGTTGAATACTCATACTCTTCCTT
TTTCAATATTATTGAAGCATTTATCAGGGTTATTGTCTCATGAGCGGATACATATTTGAATGTATTTAGA
AAAATAAACAAATAGGGGTTCCGCGCACATTTCCCCGAAAAGTGCCACCTGACGTCGACGGATCGGGAGA
TCTCCCGATCCCCTATGGTGCACTCTCAGTACAATCTGCTCTGATGCCGCATAGTTAAGCCAGTATCTGC
TCCCTGCTTGTGTGTTGGAGGTCGCTGAGTAGTGCGCGAGCAAAATTTAAGCTACAACAAGGCAAGGCTT
GACCGACAATTGCATGAAG
Features (pLannotate 1.2.2; 19 found; start..end, strand, type, name):
     69..398     +  promoter       SV40 promoter: SV40 enhancer and early promoter
    410..789     +  enhancer       CMV enhancer: human cytomegalovirus immediate early enhancer
    790..989     +  promoter       CMV promoter: human cytomegalovirus (CMV) immediate early promoter
   1007..1187    +  LTR            5' LTR (truncated): truncated 5' long terminal repeat (LTR) from HIV-1
   1234..1359    +  misc_feature   HIV-1 Ψ: packaging signal of human immunodeficiency virus type 1
   1343..1681    +  CDS            HIV-1 gag (fragment): gag protein from human immunodeficiency virus 1; gag
   1856..2089    +  misc_feature   RRE: The Rev response element (RRE) of HIV-1 allows for Rev-dependent mRNA export from the nucleus to the cytoplasm.
   2466..2566    +  CDS            Rev (fragment): human immunodeficiency virus 1 (HIV-1) Rev protein; rev; enhances nuclear export of unspliced and incompletely spliced viral mRNAs
   2616..2733    +  misc_feature   cPPT/CTS: central polypurine tract and central termination sequence of HIV-1
   2870..3277    +  promoter       SFFV promoter: spleen focus-forming virus long terminal repeat (LTR) promoter
   3298..3894    +  CDS            pac: PUAC_STRAD - Protein predicted: Swiss-Prot protein existence level 4. Detoxification of puromycin. From Streptomyces alboniger.
   3919..3964    +  ncRNA          5' miR-30a (fragment): sequence upstream of the 71-nt precursor of the human miR-30a microRNA (Zeng et al., 2002) miRNA
   4034..4059    +  ncRNA          3' miR-30a (fragment): sequence downstream of the 71-nt precursor of the human miR-30a microRNA (Zeng et al., 2002) miRNA
   4089..4108    +  misc_feature   cPPT/CTS (fragment): central polypurine tract and central termination sequence of HIV-1
   4140..4320    +  LTR            5' LTR (truncated): truncated 5' long terminal repeat (LTR) from HIV-1
   4391..4979    -  rep_origin     ori: high-copy-number ColE1/pMB1/pBR322/pUC origin of replication
   5150..6010    -  CDS            AmpR: β-lactamase; bla; confers resistance to ampicillin, carbenicillin, and related antibiotics
   6011..6115    -  promoter       AmpR promoter: bla
   6174..6226    -  misc_feature   bom (fragment): basis of mobility region from pBR322
