[The description below was written by a language model from this plasmid's Addgene catalogue record and pLannotate feature annotations shown in this document.]
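Description:
pAPM-D4 miR30-AGO3 ts1 is an HIV-1-based lentiviral transfer vector for knocking down human AGO3 (also known as EIF2C3) with a microRNA-embedded shRNA. It is built on the pAPM-D4-mir30 backbone and is propagated in bacteria through a high-copy ColE1/pUC-type origin with ampicillin selection from a β-lactamase gene under its own promoter. The sequenced record is about 6.3 kb.

In the viral portion, a CMV enhancer/promoter sits directly upstream of a truncated 5' LTR, an arrangement that usually drives genomic RNA transcription in packaging cells; an SV40 enhancer/early promoter is also annotated just upstream. These are followed by the Ψ packaging signal with a gag fragment, the Rev response element for Rev-dependent nuclear export, and the cPPT/CTS. A second truncated LTR closes the cassette at the 3' end; the annotation tool labels it as a 5' LTR, but its position corresponds to the 3' LTR. No WPRE is annotated.

The payload is a single transcription unit driven by the spleen focus-forming virus (SFFV) LTR promoter. It encodes puromycin N-acetyltransferase (pac) and, immediately downstream, miR-30a 5' and 3' flanking sequences that bracket the AGO3-targeting hairpin. The hairpin itself falls in the unannotated gap between the two flanks. Because the shRNA sits in a miR-30 context on a Pol II transcript, the same mRNA confers puromycin resistance and is processed by the microRNA pathway to produce the silencing RNA, so drug selection enriches for cells expressing the knockdown. The "ts1" suffix probably denotes one of several target sites, though the record does not define it. The associated study concerns Vpx and Vpr counteracting HUSH-complex repression of proviruses.
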