Addgene plasmid #115856: pAPM-D4 miR30-AGO3 ts1
Purpose: AGO3 knockdown
Depositing lab: Jeremy Luban. Depositing organization: University of Massachusetts, Worcester. Publication: Primate immunodeficiency virus proteins Vpx and Vpr counteract transcriptional repression of proviruses by the HUSH complex. Yurkovetskiy L, Guney MH, Kim K, Goh SL, McCauley S, Dauphin A, Diehl WE, Luban J. Nat Microbiol. 2018 Dec;3(12):1354-1361. doi: 10.1038/s41564-018-0256-x. Epub 2018 Oct 8. PubMed 30297740.
Backbone
  Vector backbone: pAPM-D4-mir30
  Vector type: Lentiviral
  Selectable markers: Puromycin
Growth in bacteria
  Bacterial resistance: Ampicillin, 100 μg/mL
  Growth temperature: 30°C
  Growth strain: NEB Stable
  Copy number: High Copy
Gene/Insert
  Gene/Insert name: AGO3 shRNA
  gRNA/shRNA sequence: TGACTTGAACACATTGTGT
  Species: H. sapiens (human)
  Entrez Gene: AGO3 (a.k.a. EIF2C3)
  Promoter: SFFV
  Cloning method: Restriction Enzyme; 5′ cloning site Unknown (unknown if destroyed); 3′ cloning site Unknown (unknown if destroyed)
Terms and licenses: Academic/Nonprofit Terms; Industry Terms: Not Available to Industry
Depositor comments: PuroR . Please visit https://www.biorxiv.org/content/early/2018/04/03/293001 for bioRxiv preprint.
How to cite: pAPM-D4 miR30-AGO3 ts1 was a gift from Jeremy Luban (Addgene plasmid # 115856 ; http://n2t.net/addgene:115856 ; RRID:Addgene_115856)
